>Addgene plasmid #77181 | UHMK1 gRNA (BRDN0001162180) | addgene full sequence | sequence record 187270 | Addgene Assembled Sequence
CCCGGGTGCAAAGATGGATAAAGTTTTAAACAGAGAGGAATCTTTGCAGCTAATGGACCTTCTAGGTCTT
GAAAGGAGTGGGAATTGGCTCCGGTGCCCGTCAGTGGGCAGAGCGCACATCGCCCACAGTCCCCGAGAAG
TTGGGGGGAGGGGTCGGCAATTGATCCGGTGCCTAGAGAAGGTGGCGCGGGGTAAACTGGGAAAGTGATG
TCGTGTACTGGCTCCGCCTTTTTCCCGAGGGTGGGGGAGAACCGTATATAAGTGCAGTAGTCGCCGTGAA
CGTTCTTTTTCGCAACGGGTTTGCCGCCAGAACACAGGTAAGTGCCGTGTGTGGTTCCCGCGGGCCTGGC
CTCTTTACGGGTTATGGCCCTTGCGTGCCTTGAATTACTTCCACCTGGCTGCAGTACGTGATTCTTGATC
CCGAGCTTCGGGTTGGAAGTGGGTGGGAGAGTTCGAGGCCTTGCGCTTAAGGAGCCCCTTCGCCTCGTGC
TTGAGTTGAGGCCTGGCCTGGGCGCTGGGGCCGCCGCGTGCGAATCTGGTGGCACCTTCGCGCCTGTCTC
GCTGCTTTCGATAAGTCTCTAGCCATTTAAAATTTTTGATGACCTGCTGCGACGCTTTTTTTCTGGCAAG
ATAGTCTTGTAAATGCGGGCCAAGATCTGCACACTGGTATTTCGGTTTTTGGGGCCGCGGGCGGCGACGG
GGCCCGTGCGTCCCAGCGCACATGTTCGGCGAGGCGGGGCCTGCGAGCGCGGCCACCGAGAATCGGACGG
GGGTAGTCTCAAGCTGGCCGGCCTGCTCTGGTGCCTGGCCTCGCGCCGCCGTGTATCGCCCCGCCCTGGG
CGGCAAGGCTGGCCCGGTCGGCACCAGTTGCGTGAGCGGAAAGATGGCCGCTTCCCGGCCCTGCTGCAGG
GAGCTCAAAATGGAGGACGCGGCGCTCGGGAGAGCGGGCGGGTGAGTCACCCACACAAAGGAAAAGGGCC
TTTCCGTCCTCAGCCGTCGCTTCATGTGACTCCACGGAGTACCGGGCGCCGTCCAGGCACCTCGATTAGT
TCTCGAGCTTTTGGAGTACGTCGTCTTTAGGTTGGGGGGAGGGGTTTTATGCGATGGAGTTTCCCCACAC
TGAGTGGGTGGAGACTGAAGTTAGGCCAGCTTGGCACTTGATGTAATTCTCCTTGGAATTTGCCCTTTTT
GAGTTTGGATCTTGGTTCATTCTCAAGCCTCAGACAGTGGTTCAAAGTTTTTTTCTTCCATTTCAGGTGT
CGTGACGTACGGCCACCATGACCGAGTACAAGCCCACGGTGCGCCTCGCCACCCGCGACGACGTCCCCAG
GGCCGTACGCACCCTCGCCGCCGCGTTCGCCGACTACCCCGCCACGCGCCACACCGTCGATCCGGACCGC
CACATCGAGCGGGTCACCGAGCTGCAAGAACTCTTCCTCACGCGCGTCGGGCTCGACATCGGCAAGGTGT
GGGTCGCGGACGACGGCGCCGCCGTGGCGGTCTGGACCACGCCGGAGAGCGTCGAAGCGGGGGCGGTGTT
CGCCGAGATCGGCCCGCGCATGGCCGAGTTGAGCGGTTCCCGGCTGGCCGCGCAGCAACAGATGGAAGGC
CTCCTGGCGCCGCACCGGCCCAAGGAGCCCGCGTGGTTCCTGGCCACCGTCGGAGTCTCGCCCGACCACC
AGGGCAAGGGTCTGGGCAGCGCCGTCGTGCTCCCCGGAGTGGAGGCGGCCGAGCGCGCCGGGGTGCCCGC
CTTCCTGGAGACCTCCGCGCCCCGCAACCTCCCCTTCTACGAGCGGCTCGGCTTCACCGTCACCGCCGAC
GTCGAGGTGCCCGAAGGACCGCGCACCTGGTGCATGACCCGCAAGCCCGGTGCCTGAACGCGTTAAGTCG
ACAATCAACCTCTGGATTACAAAATTTGTGAAAGATTGACTGGTATTCTTAACTATGTTGCTCCTTTTAC
GCTATGTGGATACGCTGCTTTAATGCCTTTGTATCATGCTATTGCTTCCCGTATGGCTTTCATTTTCTCC
TCCTTGTATAAATCCTGGTTGCTGTCTCTTTATGAGGAGTTGTGGCCCGTTGTCAGGCAACGTGGCGTGG
TGTGCACTGTGTTTGCTGACGCAACCCCCACTGGTTGGGGCATTGCCACCACCTGTCAGCTCCTTTCCGG
GACTTTCGCTTTCCCCCTCCCTATTGCCACGGCGGAACTCATCGCCGCCTGCCTTGCCCGCTGCTGGACA
GGGGCTCGGCTGTTGGGCACTGACAATTCCGTGGTGTTGTCGGGGAAATCATCGTCCTTTCCTTGGCTGC
TCGCCTGTGTTGCCACCTGGATTCTGCGCGGGACGTCCTTCTGCTACGTCCCTTCGGCCCTCAATCCAGC
GGACCTTCCTTCCCGCGGCCTGCTGCCGGCTCTGCGGCCTCTTCCGCGTCTTCGCCTTCGCCCTCAGACG
AGTCGGATCTCCCTTTGGGCCGCCTCCCCGCGTCGACTTTAAGACCAATGACTTACAAGGCAGCTGTAGA
TCTTAGCCACTTTTTAAAAGAAAAGGGGGGACTGGAAGGGCTAATTCACTCCCAACGAAGACAAGATCTG
CTTTTTGCTTGTACTGGGTCTCTCTGGTTAGACCAGATCTGAGCCTGGGAGCTCTCTGGCTAACTAGGGA
ACCCACTGCTTAAGCCTCAATAAAGCTTGCCTTGAGTGCTTCAAGTAGTGTGTGCCCGTCTGTTGTGTGA
CTCTGGTAACTAGAGATCCCTCAGACCCTTTTAGTCAGTGTGGAAAATCTCTAGCAGTACGTATAGTAGT
TCATGTCATCTTATTATTCAGTATTTATAACTTGCAAAGAAATGAATATCAGAGAGTGAGAGGAACTTGT
TTATTGCAGCTTATAATGGTTACAAATAAAGCAATAGCATCACAAATTTCACAAATAAAGCATTTTTTTC
ACTGCATTCTAGTTGTGGTTTGTCCAAACTCATCAATGTATCTTATCATGTCTGGCTCTAGCTATCCCGC
CCCTAACTCCGCCCATCCCGCCCCTAACTCCGCCCAGTTCCGCCCATTCTCCGCCCCATGGCTGACTAAT
TTTTTTTATTTATGCAGAGGCCGAGGCCGCCTCGGCCTCTGAGCTATTCCAGAAGTAGTGAGGAGGCTTT
TTTGGAGGCCTAGGGACGTACCCAATTCGCCCTATAGTGAGTCGTATTACGCGCGCTCACTGGCCGTCGT
TTTACAACGTCGTGACTGGGAAAACCCTGGCGTTACCCAACTTAATCGCCTTGCAGCACATCCCCCTTTC
GCCAGCTGGCGTAATAGCGAAGAGGCCCGCACCGATCGCCCTTCCCAACAGTTGCGCAGCCTGAATGGCG
AATGGG
[124 nt withheld, positions 3367-3490]
C
[91 nt withheld, positions 3492-3582]
A
[49 nt withheld, positions 3584-3632]
CCTTTGACGTTGGAGTCCACGTTCTTT
[37 nt withheld, positions 3660-3696]
ACCCTATCTCGGTCTATTCTTTTGATTTATAAGGGATTTTGCCGATTTCGGCCTATTGGTTAAAAAATGA
GCTGATTTAACAAAAATTTAACGCGAATTTTAACAAAATATTAACGCTTACAATTTAGGTGGCACTTTTC
GGGGAAATGTGCGCGGAACCCCTATTTGTTTATTTTTCTAAATACATTCAAATATGTATCCGCTCATGAG
ACAATAACCCTGATAAATGCTTCAATAATATTGAAAAAGGAAGAGTATGAGTATTCAACATTTCCGTGTC
GCCCTTATTCCCTTTTTTGCGGCATTTTGCCTTCCTGTTTTTGCTCACCCAGAAACGCTGGTGAAAGTAA
AAGATGCTGAAGATCAGTTGGGTGCACGAGTGGGTTACATCGAACTGGATCTCAACAGCGGTAAGATCCT
TGAGAGTTTTCGCCCCGAAGAACGTTTTCCAATGATGAGCACTTTTAAAGTTCTGCTATGTGGCGCGGTA
TTATCCCGTATTGACGCCGGGCAAGAGCAACTCGGTCGCCGCATACACTATTCTCAGAATGACTTGGTTG
AGTACTCACCAGTCACAGAAAAGCATCTTACGGATGGCATGACAGTAAGAGAATTATGCAGTGCTGCCAT
AACCATGAGTGATAACACTGCGGCCAACTTACTTCTGACAACGATCGGAGGACCGAAGGAGCTAACCGCT
TTTTTGCACAACATGGGGGATCATGTAACTCGCCTTGATCGTTGGGAACCGGAGCTGAATGAAGCCATAC
CAAACGACGAGCGTGACACCACGATGCCTGTAGCAATGGCAACAACGTTGCGCAAACTATTAACTGGCGA
ACTACTTACTCTAGCTTCCCGGCAACAATTAATAGACTGGATGGAGGCGGATAAAGTTGCAGGACCACTT
CTGCGCTCGGCCCTTCCGGCTGGCTGGTTTATTGCTGATAAATCTGGAGCCGGTGAGCGTGGGTCTCGCG
GTATCATTGCAGCACTGGGGCCAGATGGTAAGCCCTCCCGTATCGTAGTTATCTACACGACGGGGAGTCA
GGCAACTATGGATGAACGAAATAGACAGATCGCTGAGATAGGTGCCTCACTGATTAAGCATTGGTAACTG
TCAGACCAAGTTTACTCATATATACTTTAGATTGATTTAAAACTTCATTTTTAATTTAAAAGGATCTAGG
TGAAGATCCTTTTTGATAATCTCATGACCAAAATCCCTTAACGTGAGTTTTCGTTCCACTGAGCGTCAGA
CCCCGTAGAAAAGATCAAAGGATCTTCTTGAGATCCTTTTTTTCTGCGCGTAATCTGCTGCTTGCAAACA
AAAAAACCACCGCTACCAGCGGTGGTTTGTTTGCCGGATCAAGAGCTACCAACTCTTTTTCCGAAGGTAA
CTGGCTTCAGCAGAGCGCAGATACCAAATACTGTTCTTCTAGTGTAGCCGTAGTTAGGCCACCACTTCAA
GAACTCTGTAGCACCGCCTACATACCTCGCTCTGCTAATCCTGTTACCAGTGGCTGCTGCCAGTGGCGAT
AAGTCGTGTCTTACCGGGTTGGACTCAAGACGATAGTTACCGGATAAGGCGCAGCGGTCGGGCTGAACGG
GGGGTTCGTGCACACAGCCCAGCTTGGAGCGAACGACCTACACCGAACTGAGATACCTACAGCGTGAGCT
ATGAGAAAGCGCCACGCTTCCCGAAGGGAGAAAGGCGGACAGGTATCCGGTAAGCGGCAGGGTCGGAACA
GGAGAGCGCACGAGGGAGCTTCCAGGGGGAAACGCCTGGTATCTTTATAGTCCTGTCGGGTTTCGCCACC
TCTGACTTGAGCGTCGATTTTTGTGATGCTCGTCAGGGGGGCGGAGCCTATGGAAAAACGCCAGCAACGC
GGCCTTTTTACGGTTCCTGGCCTTTTGCTGGCCTTTTGCTCACATGTTCTTTCCTGCGTTATCCCCTGAT
TCTGTGGATAACCGTATTACCGCCTTTGAGTGAGCTGATACCGCTCGCCGCAGCCGAACGACCGAGCGCA
GCGAGTCAGTGAGCGAGGAAGCGGAAGAGCGCCCAATACGCAAACCGCCTCTCCCCGCGCGTTGGCCGAT
TCATTAATGCAGCTGGCACGACAGGTTTCCCGACTGGAAAGCGGGCAGTGAGCGCAACGCAATTAATGTG
AGTTAGCTCACTCATTAGGCACCCCAGGCTTTACACTTTATGCTTCCGGCTCGTATGTTGTGTGGAATTG
TGAGCGGATAACAATTTCACACAGGAAACAGCTATGACCATGATTACGCCAAGCGCGCAATTAACCCTCA
CTAAAGGGAACAAAAGCTGGAGCTGCAAGCTTAATGTAGTCTTATGCAATACTCTTGTAGTCTTGCAACA
TGGTAACGATGAGTTAGCAACATGCCTTACAAGGAGAGAAAAAGCACCGTGCATGCCGATTGGTGGAAGT
AAGGTGGTACGATCGTGCCTTATTAGGAAGGCAACAGACGGGTCTGACATGGATTGGACGAACCACTGAA
TTGCCGCATTGCAGAGATATTGTATTTAAGTGCCTAGCTCGATACATAAACGGGTCTCTCTGGTTAGACC
AGATCTGAGCCTGGGAGCTCTCTGGCTAACTAGGGAACCCACTGCTTAAGCCTCAATAAAGCTTGCCTTG
AGTGCTTCAAGTAGTGTGTGCCCGTCTGTTGTGTGACTCTGGTAACTAGAGATCCCTCAGACCCTTTTAG
TCAGTGTGGAAAATCTCTAGCAGTGGCGCCCGAACAGGGACTTGAAAGCGAAAGGGAAACCAGAGGAGCT
CTCTCGACGCAGGACTCGGCTTGCTGAAGCGCGCACGGCAAGAGGCGAGGGGCGGCGACTGGTGAGTACG
CCAAAAATTTTGACTAGCGGAGGCTAGAAGGAGAGAGATGGGTGCGAGAGCGTCAGTATTAAGCGGGGGA
GAATTAGATCGCGATGGGAAAAAATTCGGTTAAGGCCAGGGGGAAAGAAAAAATATAAATTAAAACATAT
AGTATGGGCAAGCAGGGAGCTAGAACGATTCGCAGTTAATCCTGGCCTGTTAGAAACATCAGAAGGCTGT
AGACAAATACTGGGACAGCTACAACCATCCCTTCAGACAGGATCAGAAGAACTTAGATCATTATATAATA
CAGTAGCAACCCTCTATTGTGTGCATCAAAGGATAGAGATAAAAGACACCAAGGAAGCTTTAGACAAGAT
AGAGGAAGAGCAAAACAAAAGTAAGACCACCGCACAGCAAGCGGCCGCTGATCTTCAGACCTGGAGGAGG
AGATATGAGGGACAATTGGAGAAGTGAATTATATAAATATAAAGTAGTAAAAATTGAACCATTAGGAGTA
GCACCCACCAAGGCAAAGAGAAGAGTGGTGCAGAGAGAAAAAAGAGCAGTGGGAATAGGAGCTTTGTTCC
TTGGGTTCTTGGGAGCAGCAGGAAGCACTATGGGCGCAGCGTCAATGACGCTGACGGTACAGGCCAGACA
ATTATTGTCTGGTATAGTGCAGCAGCAGAACAATTTGCTGAGGGCTATTGAGGCGCAACAGCATCTGTTG
CAACTCACAGTCTGGGGCATCAAGCAGCTCCAGGCAAGAATCCTGGCTGTGGAAAGATACCTAAAGGATC
AACAGCTCCTGGGGATTTGGGGTTGCTCTGGAAAACTCATTTGCACCACTGCTGTGCCTTGGAATGCTAG
TTGGAGTAATAAATCTCTGGAACAGATTTGGAATCACACGACCTGGATGGAGTGGGACAGAGAAATTAAC
AATTACACAAGCTTAATACACTCCTTAATTGAAGAATCGCAAAACCAGCAAGAAAAGAATGAACAAGAAT
TATTGGAATTAGATAAATGGGCAAGTTTGTGGAATTGGTTTAACATAACAAATTGGCTGTGGTATATAAA
ATTATTCATAATGATAGTAGGAGGCTTGGTAGGTTTAAGAATAGTTTTTGCTGTACTTTCTATAGTGAAT
AGAGTTAGGCAGGGATATTCACCATTATCGTTTCAGACCCACCTCCCAACCCCGAGGGGACCCAGAGAGG
GCCTATTTCCCATGATTCCTTCATATTTGCATATACGATACAAGGCTGTTAGAGAGATAATTAGAATTAA
TTTGACTGTAAACACAAAGATATTAGTACAAAATACGTGACGTAGAAAGTAATAATTTCTTGGGTAGTTT
GCAGTTTTAAAATTATGTTTTAAAATGGACTATCATATGCTTACCGTAACTTGAAAGTATTTCGATTTCT
TGGCTTTATATATCTTGTGGAAAGGACGAAACACCGTTTGCGGAAACCATACTCGGGTTTTAGAGCTAGA
AATAGCAAGTTAAAATAAGGCTAGTCCGTTATCAACTTGAAAAAGTGGCACCGAGTCGGTGCTTTTTTAA
GCTTGGCGTAACTAGATCTTGAGACAAATGGCAGTATTCATCCACAATTTTAAAAGAAAAGGGGGGATTG
GGGGGTACAGTGCAGGGGAAAGAATAGTAGACATAATAGCAACAGACATACAAACTAAAGAATTACAAAA
ACAAATTACAAAAATTCAAAATTTTCGGGTTTATTACAGGGACAGCAGAGATCCACTTTGGCGCCGGCTC
GAGGGGG
Features (pLannotate 1.2.2; 29 found; start..end, strand, type, name):
     14..80      +  CDS            small t antigen (fragment): SV40 (simian virus 40) small t antigen
    106..317     +  promoter       EF-1α core promoter: core promoter for human elongation factor EF-1α
    318..1256    +  intron         EF-1α intron A: intron upstream of the start codon of human EF-1α
   1278..1877    +  CDS            PuroR (fragment): puromycin N-acetyltransferase; pac from Streptomyces; confers resistance to puromycin
   1893..2481    +  misc_feature   WPRE: woodchuck hepatitis virus posttranscriptional regulatory element
   2532..2551    +  misc_feature   cPPT/CTS (fragment): central polypurine tract and central termination sequence of HIV-1
   2553..2786    +  LTR            3' LTR (ΔU3): self-inactivating 3' long terminal repeat (LTR) from HIV-1
   2864..2985    +  polyA_signal   SV40 poly(A) signal: SV40 polyadenylation signal
   3025..3160    +  rep_origin     SV40 ori: SV40 origin of replication
   3181..3199    -  promoter       T7 promoter: promoter for bacteriophage T7 RNA polymerase
   3207..3362    +  CDS            lacZα (fragment): LacZα fragment of β-galactosidase; lacZ fragment
   3367..3795    +  rep_origin     f1 ori (sequence partly withheld): f1 bacteriophage origin of replication; arrow indicates direction of (+) strand synthesis
   3848..3952    +  promoter       AmpR promoter: bla
   3953..4813    +  CDS            AmpR: β-lactamase; bla; confers resistance to ampicillin, carbenicillin, and related antibiotics
   4984..5572    +  rep_origin     ori: high-copy-number ColE1/pMB1/pBR322/pUC origin of replication
   5755..5847    +  CDS            lacI (fragment): lac repressor; lacI; The lac repressor binds to the lac operator to inhibit transcription in E. coli. This inhibition can be relieved by adding lactose or isopropyl-β-D-thiogalactopyranoside (IPTG).
   5860..5881    +  protein_bind   CAP binding site: CAP binding activates transcription in the presence of cAMP. E. coli catabolite activator protein
   5896..5926    +  promoter       lac promoter: promoter for the E. coli lac operon
   5934..5950    +  protein_bind   lac operator: The lac repressor binds to the lac operator to inhibit transcription in E. coli. This inhibition can be relieved by adding lactose or isopropyl-β-D-thiogalactopyranoside (IPTG). lac repressor encoded by lacI
   5995..6013    +  promoter       T3 promoter: promoter for bacteriophage T3 RNA polymerase
   6041..6267    +  promoter       RSV promoter: Rous sarcoma virus enhancer/promoter
   6268..6448    +  LTR            5' LTR (truncated): truncated 5' long terminal repeat (LTR) from HIV-1
   6495..6620    +  misc_feature   HIV-1 Ψ: packaging signal of human immunodeficiency virus type 1
   6604..6967    +  CDS            HIV-1 gag (fragment): gag protein from human immunodeficiency virus 1; gag
   7113..7346    +  misc_feature   RRE: The Rev response element (RRE) of HIV-1 allows for Rev-dependent mRNA export from the nucleus to the cytoplasm.
   7723..7749    +  CDS            Rev (fragment): human immunodeficiency virus 1 (HIV-1) Rev protein; rev; enhances nuclear export of unspliced and incompletely spliced viral mRNAs
   7753..7993    +  promoter       U6 promoter: RNA polymerase III promoter for human U6 snRNA
   8023..8098    +  misc_RNA       gRNA scaffold: guide RNA scaffold for the Streptococcus pyogenes CRISPR/Cas9 system
   8154..8271    +  misc_feature   cPPT/CTS: central polypurine tract and central termination sequence of HIV-1
