[The description below was written by a language model from this plasmid's Addgene catalogue record and pLannotate feature annotations shown in this document.]
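Description:
UHMK1 gRNA (BRDN0001162180) is a third-generation lentiviral guide RNA plasmid built on the lentiGuide-Puro backbone, designed to direct Streptococcus pyogenes Cas9 to the human UHMK1 gene (also known as KIS/KIST). It is propagated in E. coli as a high-copy plasmid through a ColE1/pUC-type origin with ampicillin selection (β-lactamase). The backbone also carries an f1 origin, an SV40 origin and remnants of lac and phage-promoter cloning elements.

The lentiviral transfer cassette begins with an RSV promoter fused to a truncated HIV-1 5' LTR, which makes genomic RNA production Tat-independent. This is followed by the Ψ packaging signal with a partial gag sequence and the Rev response element for nuclear export of the unspliced viral RNA. It ends in a self-inactivating ΔU3 3' LTR with a downstream SV40 polyadenylation signal. Within the provirus, a human U6 RNA polymerase III promoter drives the UHMK1-specific spacer joined to the S. pyogenes gRNA scaffold. After a cPPT/CTS element that aids nuclear import, an EF-1α promoter with its first intron expresses puromycin N-acetyltransferase, allowing selection of transduced mammalian cells. A WPRE after this gene enhances transcript expression.

The plasmid does not encode Cas9, so it must be used with a separate Cas9 vector such as lentiCas9-Blast or in cells that already express Cas9. The guide was designed against two UHMK1 reference transcripts and belongs to a human kinome gRNA collection developed alongside work on optimised sgRNA design. Its typical use is CRISPR knockout of UHMK1 in human cells.
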