Addgene plasmid #77181: UHMK1 gRNA (BRDN0001162180)
Purpose: 3rd generation lentiviral gRNA plasmid targeting human UHMK1
Depositing lab: John Doench & David Root. Depositing organization: Broad Institute. Publication: Optimized sgRNA design to maximize activity and minimize off-target effects of CRISPR-Cas9. Doench JG, Fusi N, Sullender M, Hegde M, Vaimberg EW, Donovan KF, Smith I, Tothova Z, Wilen C, Orchard R, Virgin HW, Listgarten J, Root DE. Nat Biotechnol. 2016 Jan 18. doi: 10.1038/nbt.3437. PubMed 26780180.
Backbone
  Vector backbone: lentiGuide-Puro
  Backbone manufacturer: Zhang Lab (Addgene plasmid # 52963)
  Vector type: Mammalian Expression, Lentiviral, CRISPR
  Selectable markers: Puromycin
Growth in bacteria
  Bacterial resistance: Ampicillin, 100 μg/mL
  Growth temperature: 37°C
  Growth strain: DH5alpha
  Copy number: High Copy
Gene/Insert
  Gene/Insert name: UHMK1 (alt names: UHMK1; NM_144624.2)
  gRNA/shRNA sequence: TTTGCGGAAACCATACTCGG
  Species: H. sapiens (human)
  Entrez Gene: UHMK1 (a.k.a. KIS, KIST, FLJ23015, DKFZp434C1613)
  Promoter: hU6
  Cloning method: Unknown
  Sequencing primers: 5′ U6-F; 3′ pS2-R
Terms and licenses: Academic/Nonprofit Terms; Industry Terms: Not Available to Industry
Depositor comments: The gRNA was designed to target the following Genbank reference sequence(s): NM_144624.2,NM_175866.4. Note that this plasmid does NOT contain Cas9. It should be used in conjunction with lentiCas9-Blast (Addgene #52962) or otherwise with cell lines already expressing Cas9. Browse the full kinome gRNA library at http://www.addgene.org/pooled-library/broadgpp-human-kinome/ or visit http://www.broadinstitute.org/rnai/public/ for detailed protocols and information.
How to cite: UHMK1 gRNA (BRDN0001162180) was a gift from John Doench & David Root (Addgene plasmid # 77181 ; http://n2t.net/addgene:77181 ; RRID:Addgene_77181)
