>Addgene plasmid #77181 | UHMK1 gRNA (BRDN0001162180) | depositor partial sequence | sequence record 144641 | Target Sequence
TTTGCGGAAACCATACTCGG
