>Addgene plasmid #77181 | UHMK1 gRNA (BRDN0001162180) | addgene partial sequence | sequence record 187269 | hU6-F
GTAGAAAGTAATAATTTCTTGGGTAGTTTGCAGTTTTAAAATTATGTTTTAAAATGGACTATCATATGCT
TACCGTAACTTGAAAGTATTTCGATTTCTTGGCTTTATATATCTTGTGGAAAGGACGAAACACCGTTTGC
GGAAACCATACTCGGGTTTTAGAGCTAGAAATAGCAAGTTAAAATAAGGCTAGTCCGTTATCAACTTGAA
AAAGTGGCACCGAGTCGGTGCTTTTTTAAGCTTGGCGTAACTAGATCTTGAGACAAATGGCAGTATTCAT
CCACAATTTTAAAAGAAAAGGGGGGATTGGGGGGTACAGTGCAGGGGAAAGAATAGTAGACATAATAGCA
ACAGACATACAAACTAAAGAATTACAAAAACAAATTACAAAAATTCAAAATTTTCGGGTTTATTACAGGG
ACAGCAGAGATCCACTTTGGCGCCGGCTCGAGGGGGCCCGGGTGCAAAGATGGATAAAGTTTTAAACAGA
GAGGAATCTTTGCAGCTAATGGACCTTCTAGGTCTTGAAAGGAGTGGGAATTGGCTCCGGTGCCCGTCAG
TGGGCAGAGC
